Addgene plasmid #156988: pD649-HAsp-NOTCH3(Trunc3)-Fc(DAPA)-AviTag-6xHis
Purpose: Mammalian expression of cell-surface protein partial extracellular domain fused to Fc(DAPA)-Avi-6xHis. Protein is secreted from cells.
Depositing lab: Chris Garcia. Depositing organization: Stanford University. Publication: A Human IgSF Cell-Surface Interactome Reveals a Complex Network of Protein-Protein Interactions. Wojtowicz WM, Vielmetter J, Fernandes RA, Siepe DH, Eastman CL, Chisholm GB, Cox S, Klock H, Anderson PW, Rue SM, Miller JJ, Glaser SM, Bragstad ML, Vance J, Lam AW, Lesley SA, Zinn K, Garcia KC. Cell. 2020 Aug 20;182(4):1027-1043.e17. doi: 10.1016/j.cell.2020.07.025. PubMed 32822567.
Backbone
  Vector backbone: pD649
  Backbone size w/o insert (bp): 6106
  Vector type: Mammalian Expression
Growth in bacteria
  Bacterial resistance: Ampicillin, 100 μg/mL
  Growth temperature: 37°C
  Growth strain: DH5alpha
  Copy number: High Copy
Gene/Insert
  Gene/Insert name: NOTCH3 (alt name: NOTC3)
  Species: H. sapiens (human)
  Insert size (bp): 2505
  Mutation: Fc region of human IgG contains D265A and P329A mutations (DAPA)
  Entrez Gene: NOTCH3 (a.k.a. CADASIL, CADASIL1, CASIL, IMF2, LMNS)
  Promoter: CMV/SP6
  Tag / fusion protein: Fc(DAPA)-AviTag-6xHis (C terminal on backbone)
  Cloning method: Restriction Enzyme; 5′ cloning site GCGGCCGC (not destroyed); 3′ cloning site GGCGCGCC (not destroyed)
  Sequencing primers: 5′ ATTTAGGTGACACTATAG; 3′ CACGTACCAGTTGAACTTCACC
Resource information
  A portion of this plasmid was derived from a plasmid made by: synthesis by ThermoFisher
Terms and licenses: Academic/Nonprofit Terms; Industry Terms: Not Available to Industry
Depositor comments: Some plasmids in this collection may have an IS4-like element ISVsa5 family transposase upstream of the CMV promoter.
How to cite: pD649-HAsp-NOTCH3(Trunc3)-Fc(DAPA)-AviTag-6xHis was a gift from Chris Garcia (Addgene plasmid # 156988 ; http://n2t.net/addgene:156988 ; RRID:Addgene_156988)
