[The description below was written by a language model from this plasmid's Addgene catalogue record and pLannotate feature annotations shown in this document.]
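Description:
pD649-HAsp-NOTCH3(Trunc3)-Fc(DAPA)-AviTag-6xHis is a mammalian expression plasmid built on the pD649 backbone for producing a secreted, tagged fragment of the human NOTCH3 extracellular domain. It is maintained in E. coli as a high-copy plasmid through a ColE1/pUC-type origin and selected with ampicillin via the β-lactamase gene. The annotated sequence (about 8.6 kb) also carries an SV40 early promoter/EM7 promoter cassette driving a puromycin N-acetyltransferase gene with an SV40 polyadenylation signal, which could allow drug selection in mammalian cells, although the record does not describe this use. Short annotated fragments of KanR, lacZα, ble and the f1 origin appear to be backbone remnants rather than functional parts.

The expression cassette uses the CMV immediate-early enhancer and promoter, followed by a piece of CMV intron A and an SP6 promoter, which also serves as a sequencing primer site. The open reading frame begins with a signal peptide: the name indicates "HAsp", while the automated annotation matches a fragment of an immunoglobulin heavy-chain signal sequence. This directs the product into the secretory pathway. Next comes a roughly 2.5 kb partial NOTCH3 ectodomain ("Trunc3") cloned between retained restriction sites, fused at its C terminus to a human IgG1 Fc carrying the D265A and P329A (DAPA) substitutions, which are generally used to reduce Fc effector functions. An AviTag for site-specific biotinylation and a 6xHis tag for affinity purification follow, and a bGH polyadenylation signal ends the transcript.

The plasmid belongs to a collection made for a human cell-surface protein interaction screen. The depositor notes that some plasmids in the collection may contain an IS4-like transposase insertion upstream of the CMV promoter; no such feature is annotated here.
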