Features (pLannotate 1.2.2; 21 found; start..end, strand, type, name):
    119..143     -  CDS            KanR (fragment): aminoglycoside phosphotransferase; aph(3')-Ia; confers resistance to kanamycin
    254..842     +  rep_origin     ori: high-copy-number ColE1/pMB1/pBR322/pUC origin of replication
   1067..1084    +  terminator     rrnB T2 terminator (fragment): transcription terminator T2 from the E. coli rrnB gene
   1109..1128    -  CDS            lacZα (fragment): LacZα fragment of β-galactosidase; lacZ fragment
   1584..1600    +  protein_bind   lac operator: The lac repressor binds to the lac operator to inhibit transcription in E. coli. This inhibition can be relieved by adding lactose or isopropyl-β-D-thiogalactopyranoside (IPTG). lac repressor encoded by lacI
   1843..2146    +  enhancer       CMV enhancer: human cytomegalovirus immediate early enhancer
   2147..2350    +  promoter       CMV promoter: human cytomegalovirus (CMV) immediate early promoter
   2486..2529    +  intron         CMV intron (fragment): modified intron A from human cytomegalovirus
   2581..2599    +  promoter       SP6 promoter: promoter for bacteriophage SP6 RNA polymerase
   2603..2640    +  CDS            IgH signal sequence (fragment): signal sequence from the mouse immunoglobulin heavy chain variable region
   2749..5229    +  CDS            NOTCH3 (fragment): NOTC3_HUMAN - Experimental evidence at protein level: Swiss-Prot protein existence level 1. Functions as a receptor for membrane-bound ligands Jagged1, Jagged2 and Delta1 to regulate cell-fate determination (PubMed:15350543). Upon ligand activation through the released notch intracellular domain (NICD) it forms a transcriptional activator complex with RBPJ/RBPSUH and activates genes of the enhancer of split locus. Affects the implementation of differentiation, proliferation and apoptotic programs (By similarity). From Homo sapiens (Human).
   5269..5946    +  CDS            IGHG1 (fragment): IGHG1_HUMAN - Experimental evidence at protein level: Swiss-Prot protein existence level 1. Constant region of immunoglobulin heavy chains. Immunoglobulins, also known as antibodies, are membrane-bound or secreted glycoproteins produced by B lymphocytes. In the recognition phase of humoral immunity, the membrane-bound immunoglobulins serve as receptors which, upon binding of a specific antigen, trigger the clonal expansion and differentiation of B lymphocytes into immunoglobulins- secreting plasma cells. Secreted immunoglobulins mediate the effector phase of humoral immunity, which results in
   6161..6272    +  polyA_signal   bGH poly(A) signal: bovine growth hormone polyadenylation signal
   6273..6381    +  rep_origin     f1 ori (fragment): f1 bacteriophage origin of replication; arrow indicates direction of (+) strand synthesis
   6395..6724    +  promoter       SV40 promoter: SV40 enhancer and early promoter
   6772..6819    +  promoter       EM7 promoter: synthetic bacterial promoter&nbsp
   6838..7437    +  CDS            PuroR (fragment): puromycin N-acetyltransferase; pac from Streptomyces; confers resistance to puromycin
   7447..7572    +  CDS            ble (fragment): BLE_KLEPN - Experimental evidence at protein level: Swiss-Prot protein existence level 1. Binding protein with a strong affinity to the bleomycin family of antibiotics. Binds to CL990; an antimitotic-antibiotic compound. From Klebsiella pneumoniae.
   7567..7688    +  polyA_signal   SV40 poly(A) signal: SV40 polyadenylation signal
   7741..8601    -  CDS            AmpR: β-lactamase; bla; confers resistance to ampicillin, carbenicillin, and related antibiotics
   8604..89      -  promoter       AmpR promoter (fragment) (across the origin): bla
>Addgene plasmid #156988 | pD649-HAsp-NOTCH3(Trunc3)-Fc(DAPA)-AviTag-6xHis | depositor full sequence | sequence record 303085 | Full Sequence
TTTCAATATTATTGAAGCATTTATCAGGGTTATTGTCTCATGAGCGGATACATATTTGAATGTATTTAGA
AAAATAAACAAATAGGGGTCAGTGTTACAACCAATTAACCAATTCTGAACATTATCGCGAGCCCATTTAT
ACCTGAATATGGCTCATAACACCCCTTGCTCATGACCAAAATCCCTTAACGTGAGTTACGCGCGCGTCGT
TCCACTGAGCGTCAGACCCCGTAGAAAAGATCAAAGGATCTTCTTGAGATCCTTTTTTTCTGCGCGTAAT
CTGCTGCTTGCAAACAAAAAAACCACCGCTACCAGCGGTGGTTTGTTTGCCGGATCAAGAGCTACCAACT
CTTTTTCCGAAGGTAACTGGCTTCAGCAGAGCGCAGATACCAAATACTGTTCTTCTAGTGTAGCCGTAGT
TAGCCCACCACTTCAAGAACTCTGTAGCACCGCCTACATACCTCGCTCTGCTAATCCTGTTACCAGTGGC
TGCTGCCAGTGGCGATAAGTCGTGTCTTACCGGGTTGGACTCAAGACGATAGTTACCGGATAAGGCGCAG
CGGTCGGGCTGAACGGGGGGTTCGTGCACACAGCCCAGCTTGGAGCGAACGACCTACACCGAACTGAGAT
ACCTACAGCGTGAGCTATGAGAAAGCGCCACGCTTCCCGAAGGGAGAAAGGCGGACAGGTATCCGGTAAG
CGGCAGGGTCGGAACAGGAGAGCGCACGAGGGAGCTTCCAGGGGGAAACGCCTGGTATCTTTATAGTCCT
GTCGGGTTTCGCCACCTCTGACTTGAGCGTCGATTTTTGTGATGCTCGTCAGGGGGGCGGAGCCTATGGA
AAAACGCCAGCAACGCGGCCTTTTTACGGTTCCTGGCCTTTTGCTGGCCTTTTGCTCACATGTTCTTTCC
TGCGTTATCCCCTGATTCTGTGGATAACCGTATTACCGCCTTTGAGTGAGCTGATACCGCTCGCCGCAGC
CGAACGACCGAGCGCAGCGAGTCAGTGAGCGAGGAAGCGGAAGGCGAGAGTAGGGAACTGCCAGGCATCA
AACTAAGCAGAAGGCCCCTGACGGATGGCCTTTTTGCGTTTCTACAAACTCTTTCTGTGTTGTAAAACGA
CGGCCAGTCTTAAGCTCGGGCCCCCTGGGCGGTTCTGATAACGAGTAATCGTTAATCCGCAAATAACGTA
AAAACCCGCTTCGGCGGGTTTTTTTATGGGGGGAGTTTAGGGAAAGAGCATTTGTCAGAATATTTAAGGG
CGCCTGTCACTTTGCTTGATATATGAGAATTATTTAACCTTATAAATGAGAAAAAAGCAACGCACTTTAA
ATAAGATACGTTGCTTTTTCGATTGATGAACACCTATAATTAAACTATTCATCTATTATTTATGATTTTT
TGTATATACAATATTTCTAGTTTGTTAAAGAGAATTAAGAAAATAAATCTCGAAAATAATAAAGGGAAAA
TCAGTTTTTGATATCAAAATTATACATGTCAACGATAATACAAAATATAATACAAACTATAAGATGTTAT
CAGTATTTATTATCATTTAGAATAAATTTTGTGTCGCCCTTAATTGTGAGCGGATAACAATTACGAGCTT
CATGCACAGTGGCGTTGACTCAATATTGGCCATTAGCCATATTATTCATTGGTTATATAGCATAAATCAA
TATTGGCTATTGGCCATTGCATACGTTGTATCTATATCATAATATGTACATTTATATTGGCTCATGTCCA
ATATGACCGCCATGTTGGCATTGATTATTGACTAGTTATTAATAGTAATCAATTACGGGGTCATTAGTTC
ATAGCCCATATATGGAGTTCCGCGTTACATAACTTACGGTAAATGGCCCGCCTGGCTGACCGCCCAACGA
CCCCCGCCCATTGACGTCAATAATGACGTATGTTCCCATAGTAACGCCAATAGGGACTTTCCATTGACGT
CAATGGGTGGAGTATTTACGGTAAACTGCCCACTTGGCAGTACATCAAGTGTATCATATGCCAAGTACGC
CCCCTATTGACGTCAATGACGGTAAATGGCCCGCCTGGCATTATGCCCAGTACATGACCTTATGGGACTT
TCCTACTTGGCAGTACATCTACGTATTAGTCATCGCTATTACCATGGTGATGCGGTTTTGGCAGTACATC
AATGGGCGTGGATAGCGGTTTGACTCACGGGGATTTCCAAGTCTCCACCCCATTGACGTCAATGGGAGTT
TGTTTTGGCACCAAAATCAACGGGACTTTCCAAAATGTCGTAACAACTCCGCCCCATTGACGCAAATGGG
CGGTAGGCGTGTACGGTGGGAGGTCTATATAAGCAGAGCTCGTTTAGTGAACCGTCAGATCGCCTGGAGA
CGCCATCCACGCTGTTTTGACCTCCATAGAAGACACCGGGACCGATCCAGCCTCCGCGGCCGGGAACGGT
GCATTGGAACGCGGATTCCCCGTGCCAAGAGTGACGTAAGTACCGCCTATAGAGTCTATAGGCCCACCCC
CTTGGCTTCGTTAGAACGCGGCTACAATTAATACATAACCTTATGTATCATACACATACGATTTAGGTGA
CACTATAGAATAACATCCACTTTGCCTTTCTCTCCACAGGTGTCCACTCCCAGGTCCAACTGCACCTCGG
TTCTATCGAAAACGCGCCTGCTAGCGCCACCATGAAGACCATCATTGCCCTGAGCTACATCTTCTGCCTG
GTGTTCGCTGCGGCCGCCCAGGATGTTGATGAATGTGCTGGACCTGCTCCTTGCGGCCCTCACGGCATCT
GTACAAATCTGGCCGGCAGCTTCAGCTGTACCTGTCACGGTGGCTATACAGGCCCCAGCTGCGACCAGGA
CATCAACGACTGCGATCCCAATCCTTGCCTGAACGGCGGATCTTGTCAGGATGGCGTGGGCAGCTTTTCC
TGTAGCTGTCTGCCTGGCTTCGCCGGACCTAGATGTGCCAGAGATGTGGACGAGTGCCTGAGCAATCCTT
GTGGCCCTGGCACCTGTACAGACCACGTGGCCAGCTTTACATGCACCTGTCCTCCAGGCTATGGCGGCTT
TCACTGCGAGCAAGATCTGCCCGATTGCAGCCCCAGCAGCTGTTTTAATGGCGGCACATGTGTGGACGGC
GTGAACAGCTTTAGCTGCCTGTGCAGACCTGGATACACAGGCGCCCACTGTCAGCACGAAGCCGATCCTT
GTCTGAGCAGACCTTGTCTGCATGGCGGCGTGTGTTCTGCCGCTCATCCTGGCTTTAGATGTACCTGCCT
GGAAAGCTTCACAGGCCCTCAGTGTCAGACCCTGGTGGATTGGTGTAGCAGACAGCCCTGCCAGAATGGC
GGAAGATGTGTCCAGACAGGCGCCTATTGTCTGTGCCCTCCTGGATGGTCCGGCAGACTGTGCGATATCA
GAAGCCTGCCTTGTAGAGAAGCCGCCGCTCAGATCGGCGTTAGACTGGAACAACTGTGTCAGGCTGGCGG
ACAGTGCGTGGACGAGGATAGCAGCCACTACTGTGTGTGTCCTGAGGGCAGAACCGGCAGCCACTGTGAA
CAAGAAGTGGACCCTTGTCTGGCCCAGCCTTGTCAACACGGTGGCACATGTAGAGGCTACATGGGCGGCT
ATATGTGCGAGTGTCTGCCCGGCTACAACGGCGACAATTGCGAGGATGACGTGGACGAATGCGCCTCTCA
ACCATGTCAACATGGCGGCAGCTGTATCGACCTGGTGGCCAGATACCTGTGCAGCTGTCCACCTGGAACA
CTGGGAGTGCTGTGCGAGATCAACGAGGATGATTGTGGCCCCGGACCTCCTCTGGATTCTGGACCCAGAT
GTCTGCACAACGGAACCTGTGTGGATCTCGTCGGCGGCTTTAGGTGCACATGTCCACCAGGATATACCGG
CCTGAGATGCGAGGCCGACATCAATGAATGTAGAAGCGGAGCCTGTCACGCCGCTCACACCAGAGATTGT
CTGCAAGATCCTGGCGGCGGATTCAGATGCCTGTGTCATGCCGGCTTTAGCGGCCCTAGATGCCAGACAG
TGCTGAGCCCTTGCGAATCTCAACCGTGCCAGCACGGCGGCCAATGTAGACCTTCTCCTGGACCTGGCGG
AGGCCTGACCTTTACATGTCACTGTGCCCAGCCATTTTGGGGCCCAAGATGCGAAAGAGTGGCCAGAAGC
TGCAGAGAACTGCAGTGTCCTGTGGGAGTGCCTTGCCAGCAAACACCTAGAGGCCCCAGATGTGCTTGTC
CTCCTGGACTGAGTGGCCCCTCCTGTAGATCTTTTCCAGGATCTCCACCAGGCGCCAGCAATGCCTCTTG
TGCTGCTGCTCCATGCCTCCACGGTGGAAGTTGTAGACCAGCTCCTCTGGCACCCTTCTTCAGATGTGCC
TGTGCTCAAGGCTGGACCGGGCCAAGATGTGAAGCTCCTGCTGCTGCACCTGAGGTGTCCGAAGAACCTA
GGTGTCCTAGAGCCGCCTGTCAGGCTAAAAGGGGCGACCAGAGATGCGACAGAGAGTGCAATTCTCCTGG
CTGTGGCTGGGATGGCGGCGATTGCAGTCTTTCTGTGGGCGATCCTTGGAGGCAGTGCGAAGCTCTGCAG
TGCTGGCGGCTGTTCAACAACAGCAGATGCGATCCTGCCTGCAGCAGCCCAGCCTGCCTGTACGATAATT
TCGATTGCCACGCTGGCGGCAGAGAGCGGACCTGTAATCCTGTGTACGAGAAGTACTGCGCCGACCACTT
CGCCGACGGTAGATGTGATCAGGGCTGCAACACAGAGGAATGCGGCTGGGACGGACTGGATTGTGCTTCT
GAAGTTCCCGCTCTGCTGGCTAGAGGCGTGCTGGTTCTTACAGTTCTGCTGCCTCCTGAGGAACTGCTGA
GAAGCAGCGCCGATTTCCTGCAGAGACTGAGCGCTATCCTGCGGACCAGCCTGAGATTCAGACTGGATGC
CCATGGACAGGCCATGGTGTTCCCTTACCATAGGCCTTCTCCAGGCAGCGAGCCTAGAGCCAGAAGAGAA
CTGGCCCCTGAAGTGATCGGCAGCGTGGTCATGCTGGAAATCGACAACAGACTGTGTCTGCAGAGCCCCG
AGAACGACCACTGTTTCCCTGATGCTCAGAGCGCCGCTGATTATCTGGGAGCCCTGTCTGCCGTGGAACG
GCTGGATTTTCCCTATCCTCTGAGAGATGTGCGGGGCGAGCCTCTGGAACCTCCTGAACCTTCTGTGCCC
CTTGGCGCGCCGGGCGGCGACAAGACCCACACCTGCCCCCCCTGCCCAGCTCCAGAACTGCTGGGAGGGC
CTTCCGTGTTCCTGTTCCCCCCCAAGCCCAAGGACACCCTGATGATCAGCAGGACCCCCGAGGTGACCTG
CGTGGTGGTGGCCGTGTCCCACGAGGACCCAGAGGTGAAGTTCAACTGGTACGTGGACGGCGTGGAGGTG
CACAACGCCAAGACCAAGCCCAGAGAGGAGCAGTACAACAGCACCTACAGGGTGGTGTCCGTGCTGACCG
TGCTGCACCAGGACTGGCTGAACGGCAAAGAATACAAGTGCAAAGTCTCCAACAAGGCCCTGGCTGCCCC
AATCGAAAAGACAATCAGCAAGGCCAAGGGCCAGCCACGGGAGCCCCAGGTGTACACCCTGCCCCCCAGC
CGGGAGGAGATGACCAAGAACCAGGTGTCCCTGACCTGTCTGGTGAAGGGCTTCTACCCCAGCGATATCG
CCGTGGAGTGGGAGAGCAACGGCCAGCCCGAGAACAACTACAAGACCACCCCCCCAGTGCTGGACAGCGA
CGGCAGCTTCTTCCTGTACAGCAAGCTGACCGTGGACAAGTCCAGGTGGCAGCAGGGCAACGTGTTCAGC
TGCAGCGTGATGCACGAGGCCCTGCACAACCACTACACCCAGAAGTCCCTGAGCCTGAGCCCCGGCGGCA
GCGGTCTTAATGATATTTTCGAGGCTCAGAAGATTGAGTGGCATGAACACCACCACCATCACCACTAAGG
CCGGCCTGTAGTCACTGGCACAACGCGTTACCCGGTAAGCCAATCGGGTATACACGGTCGTCATACTGCA
GACAGGGTTCTTCTACTTTGCAAGATAGTCTTGAGTAGTAAAATAAATAGATAGAGAAAATCAGCCTCGA
CTGTGCCTTCTAGTTGCCAGCCATCTGTTGTTTGCCCCTCCCCCGTGCCTTCCTTGACCCTGGAAGGTGC
CACTCCCACTGTCCTTTCCTAATAAAATGAGGAAATTGCATCACAACACTCAACCCTATCTCGGTCTATT
CTTTTGATTTATAAGGGATTTTGCCGATTTCGGCCTATTGGTTAAAAAATGAGCTGATTTAACAAAAATT
TAACGCGAATTAATTCTGTGGAATGTGTGTCAGTTAGGGTGTGGAAAGTCCCCAGGCTCCCCAGCAGGCA
GAAGTATGCAAAGCATGCATCTCAATTAGTCAGCAACCAGGTGTGGAAAGTCCCCAGGCTCCCCAGCAGG
CAGAAGTATGCAAAGCATGCATCTCAATTAGTCAGCAACCATAGTCCCGCCCCTAACTCCGCCCATCCCG
CCCCTAACTCCGCCCAGTTCCGCCCATTCTCCGCCCCATGGCTGACTAATTTTTTTTATTTATGCAGAGG
CCGAGGCCGCCTCTGCCTCTGAGCTATTCCAGAAGTAGTGAGGAGGCTTTTTTGGAGGCCTAGGCTTTTG
CAAAAAGCTCCCGGGAGCTTGTATATCCATTTTCGGATCTGATCAGCACGTGTTGACAATTAATCATCGG
CATAGTATATCGGCATAGTATAATACGACAAGGTGAGGAACTAAACCATGACCGAGTACAAGCCCACGGT
GCGCCTCGCCACCCGCGACGACGTCCCCAGGGCCGTACGCACCCTCGCCGCCGCGTTCGCCGACTACCCC
GCCACGCGCCACACCGTCGATCCGGACCGCCACATCGAGCGGGTCACCGAGCTGCAAGAACTCTTCCTCA
CGCGCGTCGGGCTCGACATCGGCAAGGTGTGGGTCGCGGACGACGGCGCCGCGGTGGCGGTCTGGACCAC
GCCGGAGAGCGTCGAAGCGGGGGCGGTGTTCGCCGAGATCGGCCCGCGCATGGCCGAGTTGAGCGGTTCC
CGGCTGGCCGCGCAGCAACAGATGGAAGGCCTCCTGGCGCCGCACCGGCCCAAGGAGCCCGCGTGGTTCC
TGGCCACCGTCGGCGTCTCGCCCGACCACCAGGGCAAGGGTCTGGGCAGCGCCGTCGTGCTCCCCGGAGT
GGAGGCGGCCGAGCGCGCCGGGGTGCCCGCCTTCCTGGAGACATCCGCGCCCCGCAACCTCCCCTTCTAC
GAGCGGCTCGGCTTCACCGTCACCGCCGACGTCGAGGTGCCCGAAGGACCGCGCACCTGGTGCATGACCC
GCAAGCCCGGTGCCTGACACGTGCTACGAGATTTCGATTCCACCGCCGCCTTCTATGAAAGGTTGGGCTT
CGGAATCGTTTTCCGGGACGCCGGCTGGATGATCCTCCAGCGCGGGGATCTCATGCTGGAGTTCTTCGCC
CACCCCAACTTGTTTATTGCAGCTTATAATGGTTACAAATAAAGCAATAGCATCACAAATTTCACAAATA
AAGCATTTTTTTCACTGCATTCTAGTTGTGGTTTGTCCAAACTCATCAATGTATCTTATCATGTCTGTAT
ACCGTCGACCTCTAGCTAGAGCTTGGCGTAATCATGGTCATTACCAATGCTTAATCAGTGAGGCACCTAT
CTCAGCGATCTGTCTATTTCGTTCATCCATAGTTGCCTGACTCCCCGTCGTGTAGATAACTACGATACGG
GAGGGCTTACCATCTGGCCCCAGCGCTGCGATGATACCGCGAGAACCACGCTCACCGGCTCCGGATTTAT
CAGCAATAAACCAGCCAGCCGGAAGGGCCGAGCGCAGAAGTGGTCCTGCAACTTTATCCGCCTCCATCCA
GTCTATTAATTGTTGCCGGGAAGCTAGAGTAAGTAGTTCGCCAGTTAATAGTTTGCGCAACGTTGTTGCC
ATCGCTACAGGCATCGTGGTGTCACGCTCGTCGTTTGGTATGGCTTCATTCAGCTCCGGTTCCCAACGAT
CAAGGCGAGTTACATGATCCCCCATGTTGTGCAAAAAAGCGGTTAGCTCCTTCGGTCCTCCGATCGTTGT
CAGAAGTAAGTTGGCCGCAGTGTTATCACTCATGGTTATGGCAGCACTGCATAATTCTCTTACTGTCATG
CCATCCGTAAGATGCTTTTCTGTGACTGGTGAGTACTCAACCAAGTCATTCTGAGAATAGTGTATGCGGC
GACCGAGTTGCTCTTGCCCGGCGTCAATACGGGATAATACCGCGCCACATAGCAGAACTTTAAAAGTGCT
CATCATTGGAAAACGTTCTTCGGGGCGAAAACTCTCAAGGATCTTACCGCTGTTGAGATCCAGTTCGATG
TAACCCACTCGTGCACCCAACTGATCTTCAGCATCTTTTACTTTCACCAGCGTTTCTGGGTGAGCAAAAA
CAGGAAGGCAAAATGCCGCAAAAAAGGGAATAAGGGCGACACGGAAATGTTGAATACTCATATTCTTCCT
T
