>Addgene plasmid #156988 | pD649-HAsp-NOTCH3(Trunc3)-Fc(DAPA)-AviTag-6xHis | depositor partial sequence | sequence record 303086 | insert (extracellular domain truncation)
CAGGATGTTGATGAATGTGCTGGACCTGCTCCTTGCGGCCCTCACGGCATCTGTACAAATCTGGCCGGCA
GCTTCAGCTGTACCTGTCACGGTGGCTATACAGGCCCCAGCTGCGACCAGGACATCAACGACTGCGATCC
CAATCCTTGCCTGAACGGCGGATCTTGTCAGGATGGCGTGGGCAGCTTTTCCTGTAGCTGTCTGCCTGGC
TTCGCCGGACCTAGATGTGCCAGAGATGTGGACGAGTGCCTGAGCAATCCTTGTGGCCCTGGCACCTGTA
CAGACCACGTGGCCAGCTTTACATGCACCTGTCCTCCAGGCTATGGCGGCTTTCACTGCGAGCAAGATCT
GCCCGATTGCAGCCCCAGCAGCTGTTTTAATGGCGGCACATGTGTGGACGGCGTGAACAGCTTTAGCTGC
CTGTGCAGACCTGGATACACAGGCGCCCACTGTCAGCACGAAGCCGATCCTTGTCTGAGCAGACCTTGTC
TGCATGGCGGCGTGTGTTCTGCCGCTCATCCTGGCTTTAGATGTACCTGCCTGGAAAGCTTCACAGGCCC
TCAGTGTCAGACCCTGGTGGATTGGTGTAGCAGACAGCCCTGCCAGAATGGCGGAAGATGTGTCCAGACA
GGCGCCTATTGTCTGTGCCCTCCTGGATGGTCCGGCAGACTGTGCGATATCAGAAGCCTGCCTTGTAGAG
AAGCCGCCGCTCAGATCGGCGTTAGACTGGAACAACTGTGTCAGGCTGGCGGACAGTGCGTGGACGAGGA
TAGCAGCCACTACTGTGTGTGTCCTGAGGGCAGAACCGGCAGCCACTGTGAACAAGAAGTGGACCCTTGT
CTGGCCCAGCCTTGTCAACACGGTGGCACATGTAGAGGCTACATGGGCGGCTATATGTGCGAGTGTCTGC
CCGGCTACAACGGCGACAATTGCGAGGATGACGTGGACGAATGCGCCTCTCAACCATGTCAACATGGCGG
CAGCTGTATCGACCTGGTGGCCAGATACCTGTGCAGCTGTCCACCTGGAACACTGGGAGTGCTGTGCGAG
ATCAACGAGGATGATTGTGGCCCCGGACCTCCTCTGGATTCTGGACCCAGATGTCTGCACAACGGAACCT
GTGTGGATCTCGTCGGCGGCTTTAGGTGCACATGTCCACCAGGATATACCGGCCTGAGATGCGAGGCCGA
CATCAATGAATGTAGAAGCGGAGCCTGTCACGCCGCTCACACCAGAGATTGTCTGCAAGATCCTGGCGGC
GGATTCAGATGCCTGTGTCATGCCGGCTTTAGCGGCCCTAGATGCCAGACAGTGCTGAGCCCTTGCGAAT
CTCAACCGTGCCAGCACGGCGGCCAATGTAGACCTTCTCCTGGACCTGGCGGAGGCCTGACCTTTACATG
TCACTGTGCCCAGCCATTTTGGGGCCCAAGATGCGAAAGAGTGGCCAGAAGCTGCAGAGAACTGCAGTGT
CCTGTGGGAGTGCCTTGCCAGCAAACACCTAGAGGCCCCAGATGTGCTTGTCCTCCTGGACTGAGTGGCC
CCTCCTGTAGATCTTTTCCAGGATCTCCACCAGGCGCCAGCAATGCCTCTTGTGCTGCTGCTCCATGCCT
CCACGGTGGAAGTTGTAGACCAGCTCCTCTGGCACCCTTCTTCAGATGTGCCTGTGCTCAAGGCTGGACC
GGGCCAAGATGTGAAGCTCCTGCTGCTGCACCTGAGGTGTCCGAAGAACCTAGGTGTCCTAGAGCCGCCT
GTCAGGCTAAAAGGGGCGACCAGAGATGCGACAGAGAGTGCAATTCTCCTGGCTGTGGCTGGGATGGCGG
CGATTGCAGTCTTTCTGTGGGCGATCCTTGGAGGCAGTGCGAAGCTCTGCAGTGCTGGCGGCTGTTCAAC
AACAGCAGATGCGATCCTGCCTGCAGCAGCCCAGCCTGCCTGTACGATAATTTCGATTGCCACGCTGGCG
GCAGAGAGCGGACCTGTAATCCTGTGTACGAGAAGTACTGCGCCGACCACTTCGCCGACGGTAGATGTGA
TCAGGGCTGCAACACAGAGGAATGCGGCTGGGACGGACTGGATTGTGCTTCTGAAGTTCCCGCTCTGCTG
GCTAGAGGCGTGCTGGTTCTTACAGTTCTGCTGCCTCCTGAGGAACTGCTGAGAAGCAGCGCCGATTTCC
TGCAGAGACTGAGCGCTATCCTGCGGACCAGCCTGAGATTCAGACTGGATGCCCATGGACAGGCCATGGT
GTTCCCTTACCATAGGCCTTCTCCAGGCAGCGAGCCTAGAGCCAGAAGAGAACTGGCCCCTGAAGTGATC
GGCAGCGTGGTCATGCTGGAAATCGACAACAGACTGTGTCTGCAGAGCCCCGAGAACGACCACTGTTTCC
CTGATGCTCAGAGCGCCGCTGATTATCTGGGAGCCCTGTCTGCCGTGGAACGGCTGGATTTTCCCTATCC
TCTGAGAGATGTGCGGGGCGAGCCTCTGGAACCTCCTGAACCTTCTGTGCCCCTT
